>Addgene plasmid #75460 | pZE27GFP3B | depositor full sequence | sequence record 148068 | pZE27GFP3B sequence 2988 bps
CTCGAGTGGTGCAAAACCTTTCGCGGTATGGCATGATAGCGCCCGGAAGAGAGTCAATTCAGGGAATTCA
TTAAAGAGGACAAAGGTACCATGCGTAAAGGAGAAGAACTTTTCACTGGAGTTGTCCCAATTCTTGTTGA
ATTAGATGGTGATGTTAATGGGCACAAATTTTCTGTCAGTGGAGAGGGTGAAGGTGATGCAACATACGGA
AAACTTACCCTTAAATTTATTTGCACTACTGGAAAACTACCTGTTCCATGGCCAACACTTGTCACTACTT
TCGGTTATGGTGTTCAATGCTTTGCGAGATACCCAGATCATATGAAACAGCATGACTTTTTCAAGAGTGC
CATGCCCGAAGGTTATGTACAGGAAAGAACTATATTTTTCAAAGATGACGGGAACTACAAGACACGTGCT
GAAGTCAAGTTTGAAGGTGATACCCTTGTTAATAGAATCGAGTTAAAAGGTATTGATTTTAAAGAAGATG
GAAACATTCTTGGACACAAATTGGAATACAACTATAACTCACACAATGTATACATCATGGCAGACAAACA
AAAGAATGGAATCAAAGTTAACTTCAAAATTAGACACAACATTGAAGATGGAAGCGTTCAACTAGCAGAC
CATTATCAACAAAATACTCCAATTGGCGATGGCCCTGTCCTTTTACCAGACAACCATTACCTGTCCACAC
AATCTGCCCTTTCGAAAGATCCCAACGAAAAGAGAGACCACATGGTCCTTCTTGAGTTTGTAACAGCTGC
TGGGATTACACATGGCATGGATGAACTATACAAAGCGGCGAACAAAAACGAAGAAAACACCAACGAAGTG
CGCGCGATCATGCTGAACGCGGGCCAGGCGAACAGAAGACGAGTTTAATAAGCTTGATGGGGGATCCCAT
GGTACGCGTGCTAGAGGCATCAAATAAAACGAAAGGCTCAGTCGAAAGACTGGGCCTTTCGTTTTATCTG
TTGTTTGTCGGTGAACGCTCTCCTGAGTAGGACAAATCCGCCGCCCTAGACCTAGGGCGTTCGGCTGCGG
CGAGCGGTATCAGCTCACTCAAAGGCGGTAATACGGTTATCCACAGAATCAGGGGATAACGCAGGAAAGA
ACATGTGAGCAAAAGGCCAGCAAAAGGCCAGGAACCGTAAAAAGGCCGCGTTGCTGGCGTTTTTCCATAG
GCTCCGCCCCCCTGACGAGCATCACAAAAATCGACGCTCAAGTCAGAGGTGGCGAAACCCGACAGGACTA
TAAAGATACCAGGCGTTTCCCCCTGGAAGCTCCCTCGTGCGCTCTCCTGTTCCGACCCTGCCGCTTACCG
GATACCTGTCCGCCTTTCTCCCTTCGGGAAGCGTGGCGCTTTCTCATAGCTCACGCTGTAGGTATCTCAG
TTCGGTGTAGGTCGTTCGCTCCAAGCTGGGCTGTGTGCACGAACCCCCCGTTCAGCCCGACCGCTGCGCC
TTATCCGGTAACTATCGTCTTGAGTCCAACCCGGTAAGACACGACTTATCGCCACTGGCAGCAGCCACTG
GTAACAGGATTAGCAGAGCGAGGTATGTAGGCGGTGCTACAGAGTTCTTGAAGTGGTGGCCTAACTACGG
CTACACTAGAAGGACAGTATTTGGTATCTGCGCTCTGCTGAAGCCAGTTACCTTCGGAAAAAGAGTTGGT
AGCTCTTGATCCGGCAAACAAACCACCGCTGGTAGCGGTGGTTTTTTTGTTTGCAAGCAGCAGATTACGC
GCAGAAAAAAAGGATCTCAAGAAGATCCTTTGATCTTTTCTACGGGGTCTGACGCTCAGTGGAACGAAAA
CTCACGTTAAGGGATTTTGGTCATGACTAGTGCTTGGATTCTCACCAATAAAAAACGCCCGGCGGCAACC
GAGCGTTCTGAACAAATCCAGATGGAGTTCTGAGGTCATTACTGGATCTATCAACAGGAGTCCAAGCGAG
CTCTCGAACCCCAGAGTCCCGCTCAGAAGAACTCGTCAAGAAGGCGATAGAAGGCGATGCGCTGCGAATC
GGGAGCGGCGATACCGTAAAGCACGAGGAAGCGGTCAGCCCATTCGCCGCCAAGCTCTTCAGCAATATCA
CGGGTAGCCAACGCTATGTCCTGATAGCGGTCCGCCACACCCAGCCGGCCACAGTCGATGAATCCAGAAA
AGCGGCCATTTTCCACCATGATATTCGGCAAGCAGGCATCGCCATGGGTCACGACGAGATCCTCGCCGTC
GGGCATGCGCGCCTTGAGCCTGGCGAACAGTTCGGCTGGCGCGAGCCCCTGATGCTCTTCGTCCAGATCA
TCCTGATCGACAAGACCGGCTTCCATCCGAGTACGTGCTCGCTCGATGCGATGTTTCGCTTGGTGGTCGA
ATGGGCAGGTAGCCGGATCAAGCGTATGCAGCCGCCGCATTGCATCAGCCATGATGGATACTTTCTCGGC
AGGAGCAAGGTGAGATGACAGGAGATCCTGCCCCGGCACTTCGCCCAATAGCAGCCAGTCCCTTCCCGCT
TCAGTGACAACGTCGAGCACAGCTGCGCAAGGAACGCCCGTCGTGGCCAGCCACGATAGCCGCGCTGCCT
CGTCCTGCAGTTCATTCAGGGCACCGGACAGGTCGGTCTTGACAAAAAGAACCGGGCGCCCCTGCGCTGA
CAGCCGGAACACGGCGGCATCAGAGCAGCCGATTGTCTGTTGTGCCCAGTCATAGCCGAATAGCCTCTCC
ACCCAAGCGGCCGGAGAACCTGCGTGCAATCCATCTTGTTCAATCATGCGAAACGATCCTCATCCTGTCT
CTTGATCAGATCTTGATCCCCTGCGCCATCAGATCCTTGGCGGCAAGAAAGCCATCCAGTTTACTTTGCA
GGGCTTCCCAACCTTACCAGAGGGCGCCCCAGCTGGCAATTCCGACGTCTAAGAAACCATTATTATCATG
ACATTAACCTATAAAAATAGGCGTATCACGAGGCCCTTTCGTCTTCAC
Features (pLannotate 1.2.2; 7 found; start..end, strand, type, name):
      2..64      +  promoter       lacIq promoter (fragment): lacI (mutant); In the lacIq allele, a single base change in the promoter boosts expression of the lacI gene about 10-fold.
     91..804     +  CDS            hfriFP: hfriFP is a fluorescent protein published in 2013, derived from Herbaspirillum frisingense.
    931..1017    +  terminator     rrnB T1 terminator: Escherichia coli rrnB; transcription terminator T1 from the E. coli rrnB gene
   1182..1770    -  rep_origin     ori: high-copy-number ColE1/pMB1/pBR322/pUC origin of replication
   1858..1952    -  terminator     lambda t0 terminator: transcription terminator from phage lambda
   1986..2777    -  CDS            neo: KKA2_KLEPN - Also known as kan, nptII. Experimental evidence at protein level: Swiss-Prot protein existence level 1. Resistance to kanamycin, neomycin, paromomycin, ribostamycin, butirosin and gentamicin B. From Klebsiella pneumoniae.
   2809..2928    -  CDS            tnpA (fragment): TN5P_ECOLX - Also known as tnp. Experimental evidence at protein level: Swiss-Prot protein existence level 1. Mediates transposition of transposon Tn5 by a 'cut and paste' mechanism. First, the monomeric transposase binds the 19 bp inverted DNA repeats flanking the transposon. Then, dimerization of the DNA- bound transposase creates a synaptic DNA complex. After nicking of the first DNA strand, excision of the transposon proceeds through a series of intermediates. The transposase then mediates the insertion of the transposon at a new site by strand transfer. The activity of the wild- type tran
