[The description below was written by a language model from this plasmid's Addgene catalogue record and pLannotate feature annotations shown in this document.]
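Description:
pZE27GFP3B is a small (about 3 kb) bacterial expression plasmid built on the pZE21 backbone, in which the original pLtetO promoter has been replaced by the placIq promoter so that the payload is expressed constitutively rather than under inducer control. It replicates in E. coli from a high-copy ColE1/pMB1-type origin and is selected with kanamycin through the neo (nptII) aminoglycoside phosphotransferase gene. The short tnpA fragment annotated next to the resistance gene is most likely residual Tn5-derived sequence carried along with the kanamycin cassette rather than a functional transposase.

The insert, cloned between KpnI and HindIII sites that both remain intact, is a GFP coding sequence fused to a protein degradation tag (pdt). The lacIq promoter fragment, a lacI promoter variant with a single base change that raises its activity roughly tenfold, sits directly upstream of the fluorescent protein open reading frame. The rrnB T1 terminator follows downstream, and a lambda t0 terminator separates the resistance marker from the origin, giving the modular, insulated layout typical of this vector series. The automated annotation labels the reporter ORF as hfriFP, which appears to be a similarity-based call, since the catalogue describes the gene as gfp. The degradation tag itself is not annotated separately. The record is also internally inconsistent about the tag variant: the plasmid name and stated purpose refer to pdt3B, while the insert field lists pdt#3C.

The plasmid comes from work on tunable protein degradation in bacteria. It provides steady expression of tagged GFP, so fluorescence can presumably serve as a readout of how effectively this tag variant targets a protein for degradation.
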