Addgene plasmid #75460: pZE27GFP3B
Purpose: Plasmid for constitutive expression of gfp-pdt3B
Depositing lab: James Collins. Depositing organization: Boston University Medical Campus. Publication: Tunable protein degradation in bacteria. Cameron DE, Collins JJ. Nat Biotechnol. 2014 Dec;32(12):1276-81. doi: 10.1038/nbt.3053. Epub 2014 Nov 17. PubMed 25402616.
Backbone
  Vector backbone: pZE21
  Modifications to backbone: replace pLtetO promoter with placIq promoter
  Vector type: Bacterial Expression
Growth in bacteria
  Bacterial resistance: Kanamycin, 50 μg/mL
  Growth temperature: 37°C
  Growth strain: DH5alpha
  Copy number: High Copy
Gene/Insert
  Gene/Insert name: gfp-pdt#3C
  Species: E. coli
  Promoter: placIq promoter
  Cloning method: Restriction Enzyme; 5′ cloning site KpnI (not destroyed); 3′ cloning site HindIII (not destroyed)
  Sequencing primers: 5′ TGGTGCAAAACCTTTCGCGG
Terms and licenses: Academic/Nonprofit Terms; Industry Terms: Not Available to Industry
How to cite: pZE27GFP3B was a gift from James Collins (Addgene plasmid # 75460 ; http://n2t.net/addgene:75460 ; RRID:Addgene_75460)
