>Addgene plasmid #75460 | pZE27GFP3B | addgene partial sequence | sequence record 146597 | Neo-R 5'-GCCCAGTCATAGCCGAATAG-3'
ATCATGCGAAACGATCCTCATCCTGTCTCTTGATCAGATCTTGATCCCCTGCGCCATCAGATCCTTGGCG
GCAAGAAAGCCATCCAGTTTACTTTGCAGGGCTTCCCAACCTTACCAGAGGGCGCCCCAGCTGGCAATTC
CGACGTCTAAGAAACCATTATTATCATGACATTAACCTATAAAAATAGGCGTATCACGAGGCCCTTTCGT
CTTCACCTCGAGTGGTGCAAAACCTTTCGCGGTATGGCATGATAGCGCCCGGAAGAGAGTCAATTCAGGG
AATTCATTAAAGAGGACAAAGGTACCATGCGTAAAGGAGAAGAACTTTTCACTGGAGTTGTCCCAATTCT
TGTTGAATTAGATGGTGATGTTAATGGGCACAAATTTTCTGTCAGTGGAGAGGGTGAAGGTGATGCAACA
TACGGAAAACTTACCCTTAAATTTATTTGCACTACTGGAAAACTACCTGTTCCATGGCCAACACTTGTCA
CTACTTTCGGTTATGGTGTTCAATGCTTTGCGAGATACCCAGATCATATGAAACAGCATGACTTTTTCAA
GAGTGCCATGCCCGAAGGTTATGTACAGGAAAGAACTATATTTTTCAAAGATGACGGGAACTACAAGACA
CGTGCTGAAGTCAAGTTTGAAGGTGATACCCTTGTTAATAGAATCGAGTTAAAA
