>Addgene plasmid #75460 | pZE27GFP3B | addgene partial sequence | sequence record 147365 | pBR322ori-F 5'-GGGAAACGCCTGGTATCTTT-3'
GCGGCCTTTTTACGGTTCCTGGCCTTTTGCTGGCCTTTTGCTCACATGTTCTTTCCTGCGTTATCCCCTG
ATTCTGTGGATAACCGTATTACCGCCTTTGAGTGAGCTGATACCGCTCGCCGCAGCCGAACGCCCTAGGT
CTAGGGCGGCGGATTTGTCCTACTCAGGAGAGCGTTCACCGACAAACAACAGATAAAACGAAAGGCCCAG
TCTTTCGACTGAGCCTTTCGTTTTATTTGATGCCTCTAGCACGCGTACCATGGGATCCCCCATCAAGCTT
ATTAAACTCGTCTTCTGT
