>Addgene plasmid #75460 | pZE27GFP3B | addgene partial sequence | sequence record 148067 | pBR322ori-F 5'-GGGAAACGCCTGGTATCTTT-3'
TGAGCGTCGATTTTTGTGATGCTCGTCAGGGGGGCGGAGCCTATGGAAAAACGCCAGCAACGCGGCCTTT
TTACGGTTCCTGGCCTTTTGCTGGCCTTTTGCTCACATGTTCTTTCCTGCGTTATCCCCTGATTCTGTGG
ATAACCGTATTACCGCCTTTGAGTGAGCTGATACCGCTCGCCGCAGCCGAACGCCCTAGGTCTAGGGCGG
CGGATTTGTCCTACTCAGGAGAGCGTTCACCGACAAACAACAGATAAAACGAAAGGCCCAGTCTTTCGAC
TGAGCCTTTCGTTTTATTTGATGCCTCTAGCACGCGTACCATGGGATCCCCCATCAAGCTTATTAAACTC
GTCTTCTGTTCGCCTGGCCCGCGTTCAGCATGATCGCGCGCACTTCGTTGGTGTTTTCTTCGTTTTTGTT
CGCCGCTTTGTATAGTTCATCCATGCCATGTGTAATCCCAGCAGCTGTTACAAACTCAAGAAGGACCATG
TGGTCTCTCTTTTCGTTGGGATCTTTCGAAAGGGCAGATTGTGTGGACAGGTAATGGTTGTCTGGTAAAA
GGACAGGGCCATCGCCAATTGGAGTATTTTGTTGATAATGGTCTGCTAGTTGAACGCTTCCATCTTCAAT
GTTGTGTCTAATTTTGAAGTTAACTTTGATTCCATTCTTTTGTTTGTCTGCCATGATGTATACATTGTGT
GAGTTATAGTTGTATTCCAATTTGTGTCCAAGAATGTTTCCATCTTCTTTAAAATCAATACCTTTTAACT
CGATTCTATTAACAAGGGTATCACCTTCAAACTTGACTTCAGCACGTGTCTTGTAGTTCCCGTCATCTTT
GAAAAATATAGTTCTTTCCTGTACATAACCTTCGGGCATGGCACTCTTGAAAAA
